Addgene plasmid #17072: ZE31 Prickle-1-pCS2P+
Depositing lab: Randall Moon. Depositing organization: University of Washington. Publication: Zebrafish prickle, a modulator of noncanonical Wnt/Fz signaling, regulates gastrulation movements. Veeman MT, Slusarski DC, Kaykas A, Louie SH, Moon RT. Curr Biol. 2003 Apr 15. 13(8):680-5. 10.1016/S0960-9822(03)00240-9 PubMed 12699626.
Backbone
  Vector backbone: CS2P+
  Backbone size w/o insert (bp): 4100
  Vector type: Zebrafish Expression
Growth in bacteria
  Bacterial resistance: Ampicillin, 100 μg/mL
  Growth temperature: 37°C
  Growth strain: DH5alpha
  Copy number: Unknown
Gene/Insert
  Gene/Insert name: Prickle-1 (alt name: pk1)
  Species: D. rerio (zebrafish)
  Entrez Gene: prickle1a (a.k.a. fk71b09, pk1, prickle1, wu:fk71b09)
  Cloning method: Restriction Enzyme; 5′ cloning site BamHI (unknown if destroyed); 3′ cloning site EcoRI (unknown if destroyed)
  Sequencing primers: 5′ SP6; 3′ T7
Terms and licenses: Academic/Nonprofit Terms; Industry Terms: Not Available to Industry
Depositor comments: Description: Zebrafish prickle-1 (full-length ORF), cloned into the BamH1 and EcoR1 sites of CS2P+. Species of Sequence Origin: zebrafish. Notes for Use: Has internal Not1, Kp1 sites, so linearize with BssH11 and transcribe SP6 for sense RNA. Select clones with amp. Reference: MT Veeman et al., Current Biology 13: 680-685 (2003).
How to cite: ZE31 Prickle-1-pCS2P+ was a gift from Randall Moon (Addgene plasmid # 17072 ; http://n2t.net/addgene:17072 ; RRID:Addgene_17072)
