[The description below was written by a language model from this plasmid's Addgene catalogue record.]
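Description:
ZE31 Prickle-1-pCS2P+ is a zebrafish expression plasmid carrying the full-length open reading frame of zebrafish prickle-1 (pk1, Entrez gene prickle1a) in the CS2P+ backbone, a vector of about 4.1 kb before insertion. The ORF was placed between the BamHI and EcoRI sites of the polylinker by restriction cloning; the record does not say whether those sites survived. The plasmid is maintained in E. coli under ampicillin selection. Its copy number is listed as unknown, and the origin of replication is not stated. No feature table accompanies the entry, so the insert size, any epitope tags, and the promoter and polyadenylation elements of the backbone are not documented here.

The record shows that the insert is flanked by an SP6 promoter upstream and a T7 site downstream, both of which serve as sequencing primer sites. The depositor's notes describe the main use: the plasmid is a template for in vitro transcription, with SP6 producing sense prickle-1 RNA. Because the prickle-1 coding sequence contains internal NotI and KpnI sites, those enzymes cannot be used to linearize the template, and BssHII is specified instead.

Synthetic mRNA made this way is typically injected into early embryos for overexpression or rescue experiments. This matches the associated study, which characterised zebrafish prickle as a modulator of noncanonical Wnt/Frizzled signalling that regulates gastrulation movements. Distribution is limited to academic and nonprofit users.
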