>Addgene plasmid #17072 | ZE31 Prickle-1-pCS2P+ | addgene partial sequence | sequence record 22876 | SP6 5'-ATTTAGGTGACACTATAG-3'
GGAGCTGGAGAAATCACGGTGGGCTCCACATGGGGTCAAAGGTCAACAAACTCACCTTGGGTTTCCAGCG
CAGCTCCACGTCAGATGACGACTCCGGCTGCGCTCTGGAGGAGTACGCCTGGGTGCCGCCCGGACTCAGA
CCAGAGCAGGTCGCGCTGTATTTCTCATGTCTCCCGGAGGATAAAGTCCCGTATGTGAACAGCCCCGGAG
AGAAACAGCGCATTAAACAGCTCCTGTACCAGCTGCCTCCTCACGATAATGAAGTGCGGTACTGCCAGTC
TCTGAGCGAAGAGGAGAAGAAGGAGCTGCACATGTTCAGCATACAGAGAAAGAAAGAGGCGCTGGGACGA
GGAACGCTCAAAATACTGCCCCGCACCGTACATCATGCAGCGTGTGAACATTGTGGAGAGCGTCTCGGCG
GGGGGGAGATGGCGGTGTGTGTGTCGCGGGCGGCAGCAGCAGGTCAGTGTTGGCATCCGGCCTGCTTCAC
CTGCTCCACCTGCTCGGAGCTCCTGGTGGATCTCATTTACTTCTATCATGATGGGAAAGTGCACTGCGGC
CGACACCACGCTGAGCTCCTGAAGCCCCGCTGCTCCTCCTGTGATGAGATTATATTTGCGGATGAATGCA
CAGAAGCAGAAGGCCGGCACTGGCACATGAAGCACTTCTCCTGCAGTGAGTGTGAGGTTATT
